>Addgene plasmid #13389 | pEGFP-N1-wtVHL | depositor full sequence | sequence record 7617 | Author sequence
TAGTTATTAATAGTAATCAATTACGGGGTCATTAGTTCATAGCCCATATATGGAGTTCCGCGTTACATAA
CTTACGGTAAATGGCCCGCCTGGCTGACCGCCCAACGACCCCCGCCCATTGACGTCAATAATGACGTATG
TTCCCATAGTAACGCCAATAGGGACTTTCCATTGACGTCAATGGGTGGAGTATTTACGGTAAACTGCCCA
CTTGGCAGTACATCAAGTGTATCATATGCCAAGTACGCCCCCTATTGACGTCAATGACGGTAAATGGCCC
GCCTGGCATTATGCCCAGTACATGACCTTATGGGACTTTCCTACTTGGCAGTACATCTACGTATTAGTCA
TCGCTATTACCATGGTGATGCGGTTTTGGCAGTACATCAATGGGCGTGGATAGCGGTTTGACTCACGGGG
ATTTCCAAGTCTCCACCCCATTGACGTCAATGGGAGTTTGTTTTGGCACCAAAATCAACGGGACTTTCCA
AAATGTCGTAACAACTCCGCCCCATTGACGCAAATGGGCGGTAGGCGTGTACGGTGGGAGGTCTATATAA
GCAGAGCTGGTTTAGTGAACCGTCAGATCCGCTAGCGCTACCGGACTCAGATCTCGAGCTCAAGCTTCGG
CCACCATGCCCCGGAAGGCAGCTAGTCCAGAGGAGGCAGAAAGGATGCCGGGCTCTGAAGAGATAGAGGC
TGGGCGGCCGCGGCCGGTTTTACGCTCTGTGAACTCGCGCGAACCCTCTCAGGTCATCTTCTGCAACCGC
AGCCCGCGCGTCGTGCTGCCTTTGTGGCTCAACTTTGATGGTGAGCCTCAGCCCTACCCGACCTTACCAC
CGGGCACCGGCCGCCGCATCCACAGCTACCGAGGTCACCTTTGGCTCTTCAGGGATGCGGGGACCCATGA
TGGACTTCTGGTTAACCAAACGGAACTGTTTGTGCCATCCCTCAATGTTGATGGACAGCCTATTTTTGCC
AACATCACATTGCCAGTGTATACCCTGAAAGAGCGGTGCCTTCAGGTTGTACGGAGCCTGGTCAAGCCTG
AGAACTACAGGAGGCTGGACATCGTCAGGTCGCTCTATGAAGACTTGGAAGACCACCCAAATGTGCGGAA
AGACATACAGCGGCTGACCCAAGAGCACCTCGAGAATCAGGCCCTGGGAGAGGAGCCTGAAGGAGTCCAC
TGAGGATCCACCGGTCGCCACCATGGTGAGCAAGGGCGAGGAGCTGTTCACCGGGGTGGTGCCCATCCTG
GTCGAGCTGGACGGCGACGTAAACGGCCACAAGTTCAGCGTGTCCGGCGAGGGCGAGGGCGATGCCACCT
ACGGCAAGCTGACCCTGAAGTTCATCTGCACCACCGGCAAGCTGCCCGTGCCCTGGCCCACCCTCGTGAC
CACCCTGACCTACGGCGTGCAGTGCTTCAGCCGCTACCCCGACCACATGAAGCAGCACGACTTCTTCAAG
TCCGCCATGCCCGAAGGCTACGTCCAGGAGCGCACCATCTTCTTCAAGGACGACGGCAACTACAAGACCC
GCGCCGAGGTGAAGTTCGAGGGCGACACCCTGGTGAACCGCATCGAGCTGAAGGGCATCGACTTCAAGGA
GGACGGCAACATCCTGGGGCACAAGCTGGAGTACAACTACAACAGCCACAACGTCTATATCATGGCCGAC
AAGCAGAAGAACGGCATCAAGGTGAACTTCAAGATCCGCCACAACATCGAGGACGGCAGCGTGCAGCTCG
CCGACCACTACCAGCAGAACACCCCCATCGGCGACGGCCCCGTGCTGCTGCCCGACAACCACTACCTGAG
CACCCAGTCCGCCCTGAGCAAAGACCCCAACGAGAAGCGCGATCACATGGTCCTGCTGGAGTTCGTGACC
GCCGCCGGGATCACTCTCGGCATGGACGAGCTGTACAAGTAAAGCGGCCGCGACTCTAGATCATAATCAG
CCATACCACATTTGTAGAGGTTTTACTTGCTTTAAAAAACCTCCCACACCTCCCCCTGAACCTGAAACAT
AAAATGAATGCAATTGTTGTTGTTAACTTGTTTATTGCAGCTTATAATGGTTACAAATAAAGCAATAGCA
TCACAAATTTCACAAATAAAGCATTTTTTTCACTGCATTCTAGTTGTGGTTTGTCCAAACTCATCAATGT
ATCTTAAGGCGTAAATTGTAAGCGTTAATATTTTGTTAAAATTCGCGTTAAATTTTTGTTAAATCAGCTC
ATTTTTTAACCAATAGGCCGAAATCGGCAAAATCCCTTATAAATCAAAAGAATAGACCGAGATAGGGT
[37 nt withheld, positions 2309-2345]
AAAGAACGTGGACTCCAACGTCAAAGG
[49 nt withheld, positions 2373-2421]
T
[91 nt withheld, positions 2423-2513]
G
[124 nt withheld, positions 2515-2638]
CAGGTGGCACTTTTCGGGGAAATGTGCGCGGAACCCCTATTTGTTTATTTTTCTAAATACATTCAAATAT
GTATCCGCTCATGAGACAATAACCCTGATAAATGCTTCAATAATATTGAAAAAGGAAGAGTCCTGAGGCG
GAAAGAACCAGCTGTGGAATGTGTGTCAGTTAGGGTGTGGAAAGTCCCCAGGCTCCCCAGCAGGCAGAAG
TATGCAAAGCATGCATCTCAATTAGTCAGCAACCAGGTGTGGAAAGTCCCCAGGCTCCCCAGCAGGCAGA
AGTATGCAAAGCATGCATCTCAATTAGTCAGCAACCATAGTCCCGCCCCTAACTCCGCCCATCCCGCCCC
TAACTCCGCCCAGTTCCGCCCATTCTCCGCCCCATGGCTGACTAATTTTTTTTATTTATGCAGAGGCCGA
GGCCGCCTCGGCCTCTGAGCTATTCCAGAAGTAGTGAGGAGGCTTTTTTGGAGGCCTAGGCTTTTGCAAA
GATCGATCAAGAGACAGGATGAGGATCGTTTCGCATGATTGAACAAGATGGATTGCACGCAGGTTCTCCG
GCCGCTTGGGTGGAGAGGCTATTCGGCTATGACTGGGCACAACAGACAATCGGCTGCTCTGATGCCGCCG
TGTTCCGGCTGTCAGCGCAGGGGCGCCCGGTTCTTTTTGTCAAGACCGACCTGTCCGGTGCCCTGAATGA
ACTGCAAGACGAGGCAGCGCGGCTATCGTGGCTGGCCACGACGGGCGTTCCTTGCGCAGCTGTGCTCGAC
GTTGTCACTGAAGCGGGAAGGGACTGGCTGCTATTGGGCGAAGTGCCGGGGCAGGATCTCCTGTCATCTC
ACCTTGCTCCTGCCGAGAAAGTATCCATCATGGCTGATGCAATGCGGCGGCTGCATACGCTTGATCCGGC
TACCTGCCCATTCGACCACCAAGCGAAACATCGCATCGAGCGAGCACGTACTCGGATGGAAGCCGGTCTT
GTCGATCAGGATGATCTGGACGAAGAGCATCAGGGGCTCGCGCCAGCCGAACTGTTCGCCAGGCTCAAGG
CGAGCATGCCCGACGGCGAGGATCTCGTCGTGACCCATGGCGATGCCTGCTTGCCGAATATCATGGTGGA
AAATGGCCGCTTTTCTGGATTCATCGACTGTGGCCGGCTGGGTGTGGCGGACCGCTATCAGGACATAGCG
TTGGCTACCCGTGATATTGCTGAAGAGCTTGGCGGCGAATGGGCTGACCGCTTCCTCGTGCTTTACGGTA
TCGCCGCTCCCGATTCGCAGCGCATCGCCTTCTATCGCCTTCTTGACGAGTTCTTCTGAGCGGGACTCTG
GGGTTCGAAATGACCGACCAAGCGACGCCCAACCTGCCATCACGAGATTTCGATTCCACCGCCGCCTTCT
ATGAAAGGTTGGGCTTCGGAATCGTTTTCCGGGACGCCGGCTGGATGATCCTCCAGCGCGGGGATCTCAT
GCTGGAGTTCTTCGCCCACCCTAGGGGGAGGCTAACTGAAACACGGAAGGAGACAATACCGGAAGGAACC
CGCGCTATGACGGCAATAAAAAGACAGAATAAAACGCACGGTGTTGGGTCGTTTGTTCATAAACGCGGGG
TTCGGTCCCAGGGCTGGCACTCTGTCGATACCCCACCGAGACCCCATTGGGGCCAATACGCCCGCGTTTC
TTCCTTTTCCCCACCCCACCCCCCAAGTTCGGGTGAAGGCCCAGGGCTCGCAGCCAACGTCGGGGCGGCA
GGCCCTGCCATAGCCTCAGGTTACTCATATATACTTTAGATTGATTTAAAACTTCATTTTTAATTTAAAA
GGATCTAGGTGAAGATCCTTTTTGATAATCTCATGACCAAAATCCCTTAACGTGAGTTTTCGTTCCACTG
AGCGTCAGACCCCGTAGAAAAGATCAAAGGATCTTCTTGAGATCCTTTTTTTCTGCGCGTAATCTGCTGC
TTGCAAACAAAAAAACCACCGCTACCAGCGGTGGTTTGTTTGCCGGATCAAGAGCTACCAACTCTTTTTC
CGAAGGTAACTGGCTTCAGCAGAGCGCAGATACCAAATACTGTCCTTCTAGTGTAGCCGTAGTTAGGCCA
CCACTTCAAGAACTCTGTAGCACCGCCTACATACCTCGCTCTGCTAATCCTGTTACCAGTGGCTGCTGCC
AGTGGCGATAAGTCGTGTCTTACCGGGTTGGACTCAAGACGATAGTTACCGGATAAGGCGCAGCGGTCGG
GCTGAACGGGGGGTTCGTGCACACAGCCCAGCTTGGAGCGAACGACCTACACCGAACTGAGATACCTACA
GCGTGAGCTATGAGAAAGCGCCACGCTTCCCGAAGGGAGAAAGGCGGACAGGTATCCGGTAAGCGGCAGG
GTCGGAACAGGAGAGCGCACGAGGGAGCTTCCAGGGGGAAACGCCTGGTATCTTTATAGTCCTGTCGGGT
TTCGCCACCTCTGACTTGAGCGTCGATTTTTGTGATGCTCGTCAGGGGGGCGGAGCCTATGGAAAAACGC
CAGCAACGCGGCCTTTTTACGGTTCCTGGCCTTTTGCTGGCCTTTTGCTCACATGTTCTTTCCTGCGTTA
TCCCCTGATTCTGTGGATAACCGTATTACCGCCATGCAT
Features (pLannotate 1.2.2; 15 found; start..end, strand, type, name):
     61..364     +  enhancer       CMV enhancer: human cytomegalovirus immediate early enhancer
    365..568     +  promoter       CMV promoter: human cytomegalovirus (CMV) immediate early promoter
    591..629     +  misc_feature   MCS (fragment): multiple cloning site
    636..1190    +  CDS            Vhl: VHL_RAT - Experimental evidence at protein level: Swiss-Prot protein existence level 1. Involved in the ubiquitination and subsequent proteasomal degradation via the von Hippel-Lindau ubiquitination complex. Seems to act as a target recruitment subunit in the E3 ubiquitin ligase complex and recruits hydroxylated hypoxia-inducible factor (HIF) under normoxic conditions. Involved in transcriptional repression through interaction with HIF1A, HIF1AN and histone deacetylases. Ubiquitinates, in an oxygen-responsive manner, ADRB2 (By similarity). From Rattus norvegicus (Rat).
   1213..1932    +  CDS            EGFP: the original enhanced GFP (Yang et al., 1996) mammalian codon-optimized
   1949..2032    +  CDS            large T antigen (fragment): large T antigen from SV40 (simian virus 40)
   2055..2176    +  polyA_signal   SV40 poly(A) signal: SV40 polyadenylation signal
   2210..2638    -  rep_origin     f1 ori (sequence partly withheld): f1 bacteriophage origin of replication; arrow indicates direction of (+) strand synthesis
   2665..2769    +  promoter       AmpR promoter: bla
   2771..3128    +  promoter       SV40 promoter: SV40 enhancer and early promoter
   3163..3957    +  CDS            NeoR/KanR: aminoglycoside phosphotransferase from Tn5; aph(3')-II (or nptII); confers resistance to neomycin, kanamycin, and G418 (Geneticin®)
   3978..4130    +  CDS            ble (fragment): BLE_KLEPN - Experimental evidence at protein level: Swiss-Prot protein existence level 1. Binding protein with a strong affinity to the bleomycin family of antibiotics. Binds to CL990; an antimitotic-antibiotic compound. From Klebsiella pneumoniae.
   4189..4236    +  polyA_signal   HSV TK poly(A) signal: herpes simplex virus thymidine kinase polyadenylation signal (Cole and Stacy, 1985)
   4327..4343    -  polyA_signal   bGH poly(A) signal (fragment): bovine growth hormone polyadenylation signal
   4565..5153    +  rep_origin     ori: high-copy-number ColE1/pMB1/pBR322/pUC origin of replication
