>Addgene plasmid #13389 | pEGFP-N1-wtVHL | addgene full sequence | sequence record 242748 | Addgene NGS Result
GATAACCGTATTACCGCCATGCATTAGTTATTAATAGTAATCAATTACGGGGTCATTAGTTCATAGCCCA
TATATGGAGTTCCGCGTTACATAACTTACGGTAAATGGCCCGCCTGGCTGACCGCCCAACGACCCCCGCC
CATTGACGTCAATAATGACGTATGTTCCCATAGTAACGCCAATAGGGACTTTCCATTGACGTCAATGGGT
GGAGTATTTACGGTAAACTGCCCACTTGGCAGTACATCAAGTGTATCATATGCCAAGTACGCCCCCTATT
GACGTCAATGACGGTAAATGGCCCGCCTGGCATTATGCCCAGTACATGACCTTATGGGACTTTCCTACTT
GGCAGTACATCTACGTATTAGTCATCGCTATTACCATGGTGATGCGGTTTTGGCAGTACATCAATGGGCG
TGGATAGCGGTTTGACTCACGGGGATTTCCAAGTCTCCACCCCATTGACGTCAATGGGAGTTTGTTTTGG
CACCAAAATCAACGGGACTTTCCAAAATGTCGTAACAACTCCGCCCCATTGACGCAAATGGGCGGTAGGC
GTGTACGGTGGGAGGTCTATATAAGCAGAGCTGGTTTAGTGAACCGTCAGATCCGCTAGCGCTACCGGAC
TCAGATCTCGAGCTCAAGCTTCGGCCACCATGCCCCGGAAGGCAGCTAGTCCAGAGGAGGCAGAAAGGAT
GCCGGGCTCTGAAGAGATAGAGGCTGGGCGGCCGCGGCCGGTTTTACGCTCTGTGAACTCGCGCGAACCC
TCTCAGGTCATCTTCTGCAACCGCAGCCCGCGCGTCGTGCTGCCTTTGTGGCTCAACTTTGATGGTGAGC
CTCAGCCCTACCCGACCTTACCACCGGGCACCGGCCGCCGCATCCACAGCTACCGAGGTCACCTTTGGCT
CTTCAGGGATGCGGGGACCCATGATGGACTTCTGGTTAACCAAACGGAACTGTTTGTGCCATCCCTCAAT
GTTGATGGACAGCCTATTTTTGCCAACATCACATTGCCAGTGTATACCCTGAAAGAGCGGTGCCTTCAGG
TTGTACGGAGCCTGGTCAAGCCTGAGAACTACAGGAGGCTGGACATCGTCAGGTCGCTCTATGAAGACTT
GGAAGACCACCCAAATGTGCGGAAAGACATACAGCGGCTGACCCAAGAGCACCTCGAGAATCAGGCCCTG
GGAGAGGAGCCTGAAGGAGTCCACTGAGGATCCACCGGTCGCCACCATGGTGAGCAAGGGCGAGGAGCTG
TTCACCGGGGTGGTGCCCATCCTGGTCGAGCTGGACGGCGACGTAAACGGCCACAAGTTCAGCGTGTCCG
GCGAGGGCGAGGGCGATGCCACCTACGGCAAGCTGACCCTGAAGTTCATCTGCACCACCGGCAAGCTGCC
CGTGCCCTGGCCCACCCTCGTGACCACCCTGACCTACGGCGTGCAGTGCTTCAGCCGCTACCCCGACCAC
ATGAAGCAGCACGACTTCTTCAAGTCCGCCATGCCCGAAGGCTACGTCCAGGAGCGCACCATCTTCTTCA
AGGACGACGGCAACTACAAGACCCGCGCCGAGGTGAAGTTCGAGGGCGACACCCTGGTGAACCGCATCGA
GCTGAAGGGCATCGACTTCAAGGAGGACGGCAACATCCTGGGGCACAAGCTGGAGTACAACTACAACAGC
CACAACGTCTATATCATGGCCGACAAGCAGAAGAACGGCATCAAGGTGAACTTCAAGATCCGCCACAACA
TCGAGGACGGCAGCGTGCAGCTCGCCGACCACTACCAGCAGAACACCCCCATCGGCGACGGCCCCGTGCT
GCTGCCCGACAACCACTACCTGAGCACCCAGTCCGCCCTGAGCAAAGACCCCAACGAGAAGCGCGATCAC
ATGGTCCTGCTGGAGTTCGTGACCGCCGCCGGGATCACTCTCGGCATGGACGAGCTGTACAAGTAAAGCG
GCCGCGACTCTAGATCATAATCAGCCATACCACATTTGTAGAGGTTTTACTTGCTTTAAAAAACCTCCCA
CACCTCCCCCTGAACCTGAAACATAAAATGAATGCAATTGTTGTTGTTAACTTGTTTATTGCAGCTTATA
ATGGTTACAAATAAAGCAATAGCATCACAAATTTCACAAATAAAGCATTTTTTTCACTGCATTCTAGTTG
TGGTTTGTCCAAACTCATCAATGTATCTTAAGGCGTAAATTGTAAGCGTTAATATTTTGTTAAAATTCGC
GTTAAATTTTTGTTAAATCAGCTCATTTTTTAACCAATAGGCCGAAATCGGCAAAATCCCTTATAAATCA
AAAGAATAGACCGAGATAGGGT
[37 nt withheld, positions 2333-2369]
AAAGAACGTGGACTCCAACGTCAAAGG
[49 nt withheld, positions 2397-2445]
T
[91 nt withheld, positions 2447-2537]
G
[124 nt withheld, positions 2539-2662]
CAGGTGGCACTTTTCGGGGAAATGTGCGCGGAACCCCTATTTGTTTATTTTTCTAAATACATTCAAATAT
GTATCCGCTCATGAGACAATAACCCTGATAAATGCTTCAATAATATTGAAAAAGGAAGAGTCCTGAGGCG
GAAAGAACCAGCTGTGGAATGTGTGTCAGTTAGGGTGTGGAAAGTCCCCAGGCTCCCCAGCAGGCAGAAG
TATGCAAAGCATGCATCTCAATTAGTCAGCAACCAGGTGTGGAAAGTCCCCAGGCTCCCCAGCAGGCAGA
AGTATGCAAAGCATGCATCTCAATTAGTCAGCAACCATAGTCCCGCCCCTAACTCCGCCCATCCCGCCCC
TAACTCCGCCCAGTTCCGCCCATTCTCCGCCCCATGGCTGACTAATTTTTTTTATTTATGCAGAGGCCGA
GGCCGCCTCGGCCTCTGAGCTATTCCAGAAGTAGTGAGGAGGCTTTTTTGGAGGCCTAGGCTTTTGCAAA
GATCGATCAAGAGACAGGATGAGGATCGTTTCGCATGATTGAACAAGATGGATTGCACGCAGGTTCTCCG
GCCGCTTGGGTGGAGAGGCTATTCGGCTATGACTGGGCACAACAGACAATCGGCTGCTCTGATGCCGCCG
TGTTCCGGCTGTCAGCGCAGGGGCGCCCGGTTCTTTTTGTCAAGACCGACCTGTCCGGTGCCCTGAATGA
ACTGCAAGACGAGGCAGCGCGGCTATCGTGGCTGGCCACGACGGGCGTTCCTTGCGCAGCTGTGCTCGAC
GTTGTCACTGAAGCGGGAAGGGACTGGCTGCTATTGGGCGAAGTGCCGGGGCAGGATCTCCTGTCATCTC
ACCTTGCTCCTGCCGAGAAAGTATCCATCATGGCTGATGCAATGCGGCGGCTGCATACGCTTGATCCGGC
TACCTGCCCATTCGACCACCAAGCGAAACATCGCATCGAGCGAGCACGTACTCGGATGGAAGCCGGTCTT
GTCGATCAGGATGATCTGGACGAAGAGCATCAGGGGCTCGCGCCAGCCGAACTGTTCGCCAGGCTCAAGG
CGAGCATGCCCGACGGCGAGGATCTCGTCGTGACCCATGGCGATGCCTGCTTGCCGAATATCATGGTGGA
AAATGGCCGCTTTTCTGGATTCATCGACTGTGGCCGGCTGGGTGTGGCGGACCGCTATCAGGACATAGCG
TTGGCTACCCGTGATATTGCTGAAGAGCTTGGCGGCGAATGGGCTGACCGCTTCCTCGTGCTTTACGGTA
TCGCCGCTCCCGATTCGCAGCGCATCGCCTTCTATCGCCTTCTTGACGAGTTCTTCTGAGCGGGACTCTG
GGGTTCGAAATGACCGACCAAGCGACGCCCAACCTGCCATCACGAGATTTCGATTCCACCGCCGCCTTCT
ATGAAAGGTTGGGCTTCGGAATCGTTTTCCGGGACGCCGGCTGGATGATCCTCCAGCGCGGGGATCTCAT
GCTGGAGTTCTTCGCCCACCCTAGGGGGAGGCTAACTGAAACACGGAAGGAGACAATACCGGAAGGAACC
CGCGCTATGACGGCAATAAAAAGACAGAATAAAACGCACGGTGTTGGGTCGTTTGTTCATAAACGCGGGG
TTCGGTCCCAGGGCTGGCACTCTGTCGATACCCCACCGAGACCCCATTGGGGCCAATACGCCCGCGTTTC
TTCCTTTTCCCCACCCCACCCCCCAAGTTCGGGTGAAGGCCCAGGGCTCGCAGCCAACGTCGGGGCGGCA
GGCCCTGCCATAGCCTCAGGTTACTCATATATACTTTAGATTGATTTAAAACTTCATTTTTAATTTAAAA
GGATCTAGGTGAAGATCCTTTTTGATAATCTCATGACCAAAATCCCTTAACGTGAGTTTTCGTTCCACTG
AGCGTCAGACCCCGTAGAAAAGATCAAAGGATCTTCTTGAGATCCTTTTTTTCTGCGCGTAATCTGCTGC
TTGCAAACAAAAAAACCACCGCTACCAGCGGTGGTTTGTTTGCCGGATCAAGAGCTACCAACTCTTTTTC
CGAAGGTAACTGGCTTCAGCAGAGCGCAGATACCAAATACTGTTCTTCTAGTGTAGCCGTAGTTAGGCCA
CCACTTCAAGAACTCTGTAGCACCGCCTACATACCTCGCTCTGCTAATCCTGTTACCAGTGGCTGCTGCC
AGTGGCGATAAGTCGTGTCTTACCGGGTTGGACTCAAGACGATAGTTACCGGATAAGGCGCAGCGGTCGG
GCTGAACGGGGGGTTCGTGCACACAGCCCAGCTTGGAGCGAACGACCTACACCGAACTGAGATACCTACA
GCGTGAGCTATGAGAAAGCGCCACGCTTCCCGAAGGGAGAAAGGCGGACAGGTATCCGGTAAGCGGCAGG
GTCGGAACAGGAGAGCGCACGAGGGAGCTTCCAGGGGGAAACGCCTGGTATCTTTATAGTCCTGTCGGGT
TTCGCCACCTCTGACTTGAGCGTCGATTTTTGTGATGCTCGTCAGGGGGGCGGAGCCTATGGAAAAACGC
CAGCAACGCGGCCTTTTTACGGTTCCTGGCCTTTTGCTGGCCTTTTGCTCACATGTTCTTTCCTGCGTTA
TCCCCTGATTCTGTG
Features (pLannotate 1.2.2; 15 found; start..end, strand, type, name):
     85..388     +  enhancer       CMV enhancer: human cytomegalovirus immediate early enhancer
    389..592     +  promoter       CMV promoter: human cytomegalovirus (CMV) immediate early promoter
    615..653     +  misc_feature   MCS (fragment): multiple cloning site
    660..1214    +  CDS            Vhl: VHL_RAT - Experimental evidence at protein level: Swiss-Prot protein existence level 1. Involved in the ubiquitination and subsequent proteasomal degradation via the von Hippel-Lindau ubiquitination complex. Seems to act as a target recruitment subunit in the E3 ubiquitin ligase complex and recruits hydroxylated hypoxia-inducible factor (HIF) under normoxic conditions. Involved in transcriptional repression through interaction with HIF1A, HIF1AN and histone deacetylases. Ubiquitinates, in an oxygen-responsive manner, ADRB2 (By similarity). From Rattus norvegicus (Rat).
   1237..1956    +  CDS            EGFP: the original enhanced GFP (Yang et al., 1996) mammalian codon-optimized
   1973..2056    +  CDS            large T antigen (fragment): large T antigen from SV40 (simian virus 40)
   2079..2200    +  polyA_signal   SV40 poly(A) signal: SV40 polyadenylation signal
   2234..2662    -  rep_origin     f1 ori (sequence partly withheld): f1 bacteriophage origin of replication; arrow indicates direction of (+) strand synthesis
   2689..2793    +  promoter       AmpR promoter: bla
   2795..3152    +  promoter       SV40 promoter: SV40 enhancer and early promoter
   3187..3981    +  CDS            NeoR/KanR: aminoglycoside phosphotransferase from Tn5; aph(3')-II (or nptII); confers resistance to neomycin, kanamycin, and G418 (Geneticin®)
   4002..4154    +  CDS            ble (fragment): BLE_KLEPN - Experimental evidence at protein level: Swiss-Prot protein existence level 1. Binding protein with a strong affinity to the bleomycin family of antibiotics. Binds to CL990; an antimitotic-antibiotic compound. From Klebsiella pneumoniae.
   4213..4260    +  polyA_signal   HSV TK poly(A) signal: herpes simplex virus thymidine kinase polyadenylation signal (Cole and Stacy, 1985)
   4351..4367    -  polyA_signal   bGH poly(A) signal (fragment): bovine growth hormone polyadenylation signal
   4589..5177    +  rep_origin     ori: high-copy-number ColE1/pMB1/pBR322/pUC origin of replication
