[The description below was written by a language model from this plasmid's Addgene catalogue record and pLannotate feature annotations shown in this document.]
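Description:
pEGFP-N1-wtVHL is a mammalian expression plasmid built on the Clontech pEGFP-N1 backbone, carrying the wild-type rat (Rattus norvegicus) von Hippel-Lindau tumor suppressor coding sequence. The roughly 570 bp Vhl insert was cloned between the HindIII and BamHI sites of the multiple cloning site, both of which remain intact. This places it downstream of the human cytomegalovirus immediate early enhancer and promoter and upstream of the EGFP open reading frame and the SV40 polyadenylation signal. Although this backbone is normally used to make C-terminal EGFP fusions, the depositor explicitly notes that EGFP is not fused to the insert. The construct should therefore be treated as expressing untagged VHL, not a fluorescent fusion protein. The record does not say whether any EGFP is produced from the downstream frame.

The plasmid replicates in E. coli from a high-copy pUC-type origin and also carries an f1 origin for single-stranded DNA production. A single Tn5 aminoglycoside phosphotransferase gene (NeoR/KanR) serves as the marker in both hosts. A bacterial bla-type promoter drives it for kanamycin selection, and the SV40 enhancer/early promoter, paired with the HSV TK polyadenylation signal, drives it for G418 selection of stably transfected mammalian cells. The short large T antigen, ble and bGH poly(A) fragments in the annotation are most likely backbone remnants or partial sequence matches, not functional parts. The depositor and repository sequences are both 5,267 nt and show the same feature layout, differing only in the start coordinate. The associated publication concerns the targeting of VHL to mitochondria, consistent with use of the plasmid to express wild-type VHL in cultured cells for localization and functional studies.
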