Addgene plasmid #13389: pEGFP-N1-wtVHL
Depositing lab: Lucy Anderson. Depositing organization: National Cancer Institute (NCI). Publication: The von Hippel-Lindau tumor suppressor targets to mitochondria. Shiao YH, Resau JH, Nagashima K, Anderson LM, Ramakrishna G. Cancer Res. 2000 Jun 1. 60(11):2816-9. PubMed 10850420.
Backbone
  Vector backbone: PEGFP-N1
  Backbone manufacturer: Clontech
  Backbone size w/o insert (bp): 4695
  Vector type: Mammalian Expression
  Selectable markers: Neomycin (select with G418)
Growth in bacteria
  Bacterial resistance: Kanamycin, 50 μg/mL
  Growth temperature: 37°C
  Growth strain: DH5alpha
  Copy number: Unknown
Gene/Insert
  Gene/Insert name: von Hippel-Lindau (alt name: VHL)
  Species: R. norvegicus (rat)
  Insert size (bp): 572
  GenBank ID: NM_052801
  Entrez Gene: Vhl (a.k.a. Vhlh)
  Cloning method: Restriction Enzyme; 5′ cloning site HindIII (not destroyed); 3′ cloning site BamHI (not destroyed)
  Sequencing primers: 5′ cggactcagatctcgagctcaa; 3′ cgctgaacttgtggccgttt
Resource information
  A portion of this plasmid was derived from a plasmid made by: Michael Lerman, NCI-Frederick
Terms and licenses: Academic/Nonprofit Terms; Industry Terms: Not Available to Industry
Depositor comments: Note, EGFP is not fused to insert.
How to cite: pEGFP-N1-wtVHL was a gift from Lucy Anderson (Addgene plasmid # 13389 ; http://n2t.net/addgene:13389 ; RRID:Addgene_13389)
