>Addgene plasmid #13389 | pEGFP-N1-wtVHL | addgene partial sequence | sequence record 19770 | EGFP-N 5'-CGTCGCCGTCCAGCTCGACCAG-3'
NGNNNNCNNTGACGCTCCTCGCCCTTGCTCACCATGGTGGCGACCGGTGGATCCTCAGTGGACTCCTTCA
GGCTCCTCTCCCAGGGCCTGATTCTCGAGGTGCTCTTGGGTCAGCCGCTGTATGTCTTTCCGCACATTTG
GGTGGTCTTCCAAGTCTTCATAGAGCGACCTGACGATGTCCAGCCTCCTGTAGTTCTCAGGCTTGACCAG
GCTCCGTACAACCTGAAGGCACCGCTCTTTCAGGGTATACACTGGCAATGTGATGTTGGCAAAAATAGGC
TGTCCATCAACATTGAGGGATGGCACAAACAGTTCCGTTTGGTTAACCAGAAGTCCATCATGGGTCCCCG
CATCCCTGAAGAGCCAAAGGTGACCTCGGTAGCTGTGGATGCGGCGGCCGGTGCCCGGTGGTAAGGTCGG
GTAGGGCTGAGGCTCACCATCAAAGTTGAGCCACAAAGGCAGCACGACGCGCGGGCTGCGGTTGCAGAAG
ATGACCTGAGAGGGTTCGCGCGAGTTCACAGAGCGTAAAACCGGCCGCGGCCGCCCAGCCTCTATCTCTT
CAGAGCCCGGCATCCTTTCTGCCTCCTCTGGACTAGCTGCCTTCCGGGGCATGGTGGCCGAAGCTTGAGC
TCGAGATCTGAGTCCGGTAGCGCTAGCGGATCTGACGGTTCACTAAACCAGCTCTGCTTATATAGACCTC
NNNNNANNNCNNNNNNCCNGCCCATTTGCGTCAATGGGGGCGAGAGTTGTNCGANNTTTTGGAAGTCNNN
NNTGATTTTGTGTGCCANNNANNNCNCNNTNNCNNTTGACNGTC
